Addgene plasmid #240586: pET21a asyn(66-140) K97A
Purpose: Overexpress truncated alpha-Synuclein protein
Depositing lab: Jennifer Lee. Depositing organization: National Heart, Lung, and Blood Institute (NHLBI). Publication: Defining essential charged residues in fibril formation of a lysosomal derived N-terminal alpha-synuclein truncation. McGlinchey RP, Ramos S, Dimitriadis EK, Wilson CB, Lee JC. Nat Commun. 2025 Apr 23;16(1):3825. doi: 10.1038/s41467-025-58899-9. PubMed 40268916.
Backbone
  Vector backbone: pET21a
  Vector type: Bacterial Expression
Growth in bacteria
  Bacterial resistance: Ampicillin, 100 μg/mL
  Growth temperature: 37°C
  Growth strain: DH5alpha
  Copy number: Low Copy
Gene/Insert
  Gene/Insert name: aSyn
  Species: H. sapiens (human)
  Mutation: aa 66-140 only, K97A
  Entrez Gene: SNCA (a.k.a. NACP, PARK1, PARK4, PD1)
  Promoter: T7
  Tag / fusion protein: 6xHis (N terminal on insert)
  Cloning method: Other
  Sequencing primers: 5′ T7 fwd
Terms and licenses: Academic/Nonprofit Terms; Industry Terms: Not Available to Industry
How to cite: pET21a asyn(66-140) K97A was a gift from Jennifer Lee (Addgene plasmid # 240586 ; http://n2t.net/addgene:240586 ; RRID:Addgene_240586)
