[The description below was written by a language model from this plasmid's Addgene catalogue record and pLannotate feature annotations shown in this document.]
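Description:
pET21a asyn(66-140) K97A is a bacterial expression plasmid built on the pET21a backbone for overproducing an N-terminally truncated, point-mutated form of human alpha-synuclein (SNCA) in E. coli. It is maintained through a ColE1/pBR322-type origin accompanied by the rop gene and the bom mobility region, which keep copy number low as the catalogue entry states. Selection is by ampicillin via a β-lactamase gene under its own promoter. An f1 phage origin is also present, along with leftover tetracycline-resistance fragments and a predicted open reading frame that are pBR322-derived backbone remnants without functional significance here.

The expression cassette follows the standard pET arrangement. A T7 promoter is followed by a lac operator and the strong T7 gene 10 ribosome binding site, then the coding region and a T7 terminator. A plasmid-borne lacI gene supplies repressor, so transcription requires a host that provides T7 RNA polymerase and is induced with IPTG. The annotated SNCA fragment spans 225 nt, matching residues 66-140, and carries the K97A substitution that replaces a lysine with alanine.

The catalogue lists a 6xHis tag at the N terminus of the insert. The roughly 40 nt gap between the ribosome binding site and the SNCA fragment could accommodate one, but no tag is annotated there. The feature table instead marks a His-tag fragment just downstream of the insert, probably the native pET21a C-terminal tag sequence. Whether that tag is translated depends on a stop codon that the record does not show.

The associated work concerns charged residues essential for fibril formation by a lysosome-derived alpha-synuclein truncation, so the plasmid likely serves to make recombinant protein for aggregation studies.
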