Features (pLannotate 1.2.2; 19 found; start..end, strand, type, name):
     12..440     +  rep_origin     f1 ori (sequence partly withheld): f1 bacteriophage origin of replication; arrow indicates direction of (+) strand synthesis
    493..597     +  promoter       AmpR promoter: bla
    598..1458    +  CDS            AmpR: β-lactamase; bla; confers resistance to ampicillin, carbenicillin, and related antibiotics
   1629..2217    +  rep_origin     ori: high-copy-number ColE1/pMB1/pBR322/pUC origin of replication
   2403..2542    -  misc_feature   bom: basis of mobility region from pBR322
   2644..2835    -  CDS            rop: Rop protein, which maintains plasmids at low copy number; rop
   2852..3232    +  CDS            YPB1_ECOLX: Protein predicted: Swiss-Prot protein existence level 4. From Escherichia coli.
   3304..3595    -  CDS            TcR (fragment): tetracycline efflux protein; tet; confers resistance to tetracycline
   3610..3631    -  protein_bind   CAP binding site: CAP binding activates transcription in the presence of cAMP. E. coli catabolite activator protein
   3644..4726    -  CDS            lacI: lac repressor; lacI; The lac repressor binds to the lac operator to inhibit transcription in E. coli. This inhibition can be relieved by adding lactose or isopropyl-β-D-thiogalactopyranoside (IPTG).
   4727..4804    -  promoter       lacI promoter: lacI
   4812..5091    -  CDS            TcR (fragment): tetracycline efflux protein; tet; confers resistance to tetracycline
   5113..5131    +  promoter       T7 promoter: promoter for bacteriophage T7 RNA polymerase
   5132..5156    +  protein_bind   lac operator: The lac repressor binds to the lac operator to inhibit transcription in E. coli. This inhibition can be relieved by adding lactose or isopropyl-β-D-thiogalactopyranoside (IPTG). lac repressor encoded by lacI
   5171..5193    +  RBS            RBS: efficient ribosome binding site from bacteriophage T7 gene 10 (Olins and Rangwala, 1989)
   5237..5461    +  CDS            SNCA (fragment): SYUA_HUMAN - Also known as NACP, PARK1. Experimental evidence at protein level: Swiss-Prot protein existence level 1. Neuronal protein that plays several roles in synaptic activity such as regulation of synaptic vesicle trafficking and subsequent neurotransmitter release. Participates as a monomer in synaptic vesicle exocytosis by enhancing vesicle priming, fusion and dilation of exocytotic fusion pores (PubMed:28288128, PubMed:30404828). Mechanistically, acts by increasing local Ca(2+) release from microdomains which is essential for the enhancement of ATP-induced exocytosis (PubMed:30404828)
   5471..5488    +  CDS            9xHis (fragment): 9xHis affinity tag
   5498..5547    +  CDS            SET1 (fragment): solubility-enhancement tag derived from T7 phage gene 10B
   5555..5602    +  terminator     T7 terminator: transcription terminator for bacteriophage T7 RNA polymerase
>Addgene plasmid #240586 | pET21a asyn(66-140) K97A | addgene full sequence | sequence record 481739 | Addgene NGS Result
TGGCGAATGGG
[124 nt withheld, positions 12-135]
C
[91 nt withheld, positions 137-227]
A
[49 nt withheld, positions 229-277]
CCTTTGACGTTGGAGTCCACGTTCTTT
[37 nt withheld, positions 305-341]
ACCCTATCTCGGTCTATTCTTTTGATTTATAAGGGATTTTGCCGATTTCGGCCTATTGGTTAAAAAATGA
GCTGATTTAACAAAAATTTAACGCGAATTTTAACAAAATATTAACGCTTACAATTTAGGTGGCACTTTTC
GGGGAAATGTGCGCGGAACCCCTATTTGTTTATTTTTCTAAATACATTCAAATATGTATCCGCTCATGAG
ACAATAACCCTGATAAATGCTTCAATAATATTGAAAAAGGAAGAGTATGAGTATTCAACATTTCCGTGTC
GCCCTTATTCCCTTTTTTGCGGCATTTTGCCTTCCTGTTTTTGCTCACCCAGAAACGCTGGTGAAAGTAA
AAGATGCTGAAGATCAGTTGGGTGCACGAGTGGGTTACATCGAACTGGATCTCAACAGCGGTAAGATCCT
TGAGAGTTTTCGCCCCGAAGAACGTTTTCCAATGATGAGCACTTTTAAAGTTCTGCTATGTGGCGCGGTA
TTATCCCGTATTGACGCCGGGCAAGAGCAACTCGGTCGCCGCATACACTATTCTCAGAATGACTTGGTTG
AGTACTCACCAGTCACAGAAAAGCATCTTACGGATGGCATGACAGTAAGAGAATTATGCAGTGCTGCCAT
AACCATGAGTGATAACACTGCGGCCAACTTACTTCTGACAACGATCGGAGGACCGAAGGAGCTAACCGCT
TTTTTGCACAACATGGGGGATCATGTAACTCGCCTTGATCGTTGGGAACCGGAGCTGAATGAAGCCATAC
CAAACGACGAGCGTGACACCACGATGCCTGCAGCAATGGCAACAACGTTGCGCAAACTATTAACTGGCGA
ACTACTTACTCTAGCTTCCCGGCAACAATTAATAGACTGGATGGAGGCGGATAAAGTTGCAGGACCACTT
CTGCGCTCGGCCCTTCCGGCTGGCTGGTTTATTGCTGATAAATCTGGAGCCGGTGAGCGTGGGTCTCGCG
GTATCATTGCAGCACTGGGGCCAGATGGTAAGCCCTCCCGTATCGTAGTTATCTACACGACGGGGAGTCA
GGCAACTATGGATGAACGAAATAGACAGATCGCTGAGATAGGTGCCTCACTGATTAAGCATTGGTAACTG
TCAGACCAAGTTTACTCATATATACTTTAGATTGATTTAAAACTTCATTTTTAATTTAAAAGGATCTAGG
TGAAGATCCTTTTTGATAATCTCATGACCAAAATCCCTTAACGTGAGTTTTCGTTCCACTGAGCGTCAGA
CCCCGTAGAAAAGATCAAAGGATCTTCTTGAGATCCTTTTTTTCTGCGCGTAATCTGCTGCTTGCAAACA
AAAAAACCACCGCTACCAGCGGTGGTTTGTTTGCCGGATCAAGAGCTACCAACTCTTTTTCCGAAGGTAA
CTGGCTTCAGCAGAGCGCAGATACCAAATACTGTCCTTCTAGTGTAGCCGTAGTTAGGCCACCACTTCAA
GAACTCTGTAGCACCGCCTACATACCTCGCTCTGCTAATCCTGTTACCAGTGGCTGCTGCCAGTGGCGAT
AAGTCGTGTCTTACCGGGTTGGACTCAAGACGATAGTTACCGGATAAGGCGCAGCGGTCGGGCTGAACGG
GGGGTTCGTGCACACAGCCCAGCTTGGAGCGAACGACCTACACCGAACTGAGATACCTACAGCGTGAGCT
ATGAGAAAGCGCCACGCTTCCCGAAGGGAGAAAGGCGGACAGGTATCCGGTAAGCGGCAGGGTCGGAACA
GGAGAGCGCACGAGGGAGCTTCCAGGGGGAAACGCCTGGTATCTTTATAGTCCTGTCGGGTTTCGCCACC
TCTGACTTGAGCGTCGATTTTTGTGATGCTCGTCAGGGGGGCGGAGCCTATGGAAAAACGCCAGCAACGC
GGCCTTTTTACGGTTCCTGGCCTTTTGCTGGCCTTTTGCTCACATGTTCTTTCCTGCGTTATCCCCTGAT
TCTGTGGATAACCGTATTACCGCCTTTGAGTGAGCTGATACCGCTCGCCGCAGCCGAACGACCGAGCGCA
GCGAGTCAGTGAGCGAGGAAGCGGAAGAGCGCCTGATGCGGTATTTTCTCCTTACGCATCTGTGCGGTAT
TTCACACCGCAATGGTGCACTCTCAGTACAATCTGCTCTGATGCCGCATAGTTAAGCCAGTATACACTCC
GCTATCGCTACGTGACTGGGTCATGGCTGCGCCCCGACACCCGCCAACACCCGCTGACGCGCCCTGACGG
GCTTGTCTGCTCCCGGCATCCGCTTACAGACAAGCTGTGACCGTCTCCGGGAGCTGCATGTGTCAGAGGT
TTTCACCGTCATCACCGAAACGCGCGAGGCAGCTGCGGTAAAGCTCATCAGCGTGGTCGTGAAGCGATTC
ACAGATGTCTGCCTGTTCATCCGCGTCCAGCTCGTTGAGTTTCTCCAGAAGCGTTAATGTCTGGCTTCTG
ATAAAGCGGGCCATGTTAAGGGCGGTTTTTTCCTGTTTGGTCACTGATGCCTCCGTGTAAGGGGGATTTC
TGTTCATGGGGGTAATGATACCGATGAAACGAGAGAGGATGCTCACGATACGGGTTACTGATGATGAACA
TGCCCGGTTACTGGAACGTTGTGAGGGTAAACAACTGGCGGTATGGATGCGGCGGGACCAGAGAAAAATC
ACTCAGGGTCAATGCCAGCGCTTCGTTAATACAGATGTAGGTGTTCCACAGGGTAGCCAGCAGCATCCTG
CGATGCAGATCCGGAACATAATGGTGCAGGGCGCTGACTTCCGCGTTTCCAGACTTTACGAAACACGGAA
ACCGAAGACCATTCATGTTGTTGCTCAGGTCGCAGACGTTTTGCAGCAGCAGTCGCTTCACGTTCGCTCG
CGTATCGGTGATTCATTCTGCTAACCAGTAAGGCAACCCCGCCAGCCTAGCCGGGTCCTCAACGACAGGA
GCACGATCATGCGCACCCGTGGGGCCGCCATGCCGGCGATAATGGCCTGCTTCTCGCCGAAACGTTTGGT
GGCGGGACCAGTGACGAAGGCTTGAGCGAGGGCGTGCAAGATTCCGAATACCGCAAGCGACAGGCCGATC
ATCGTCGCGCTCCAGCGAAAGCGGTCCTCGCCGAAAATGACCCAGAGCGCTGCCGGCACCTGTCCTACGA
GTTGCATGATAAAGAAGACAGTCATAAGTGCGGCGACGATAGTCATGCCCCGCGCCCACCGGAAGGAGCT
GACTGGGTTGAAGGCTCTCAAGGGCATCGGTCGAGATCCCGGTGCCTAATGAGTGAGCTAACTTACATTA
ATTGCGTTGCGCTCACTGCCCGCTTTCCAGTCGGGAAACCTGTCGTGCCAGCTGCATTAATGAATCGGCC
AACGCGCGGGGAGAGGCGGTTTGCGTATTGGGCGCCAGGGTGGTTTTTCTTTTCACCAGTGAGACGGGCA
ACAGCTGATTGCCCTTCACCGCCTGGCCCTGAGAGAGTTGCAGCAAGCGGTCCACGCTGGTTTGCCCCAG
CAGGCGAAAATCCTGTTTGATGGTGGTTAACGGCGGGATATAACATGAGCTGTCTTCGGTATCGTCGTAT
CCCACTACCGAGATATCCGCACCAACGCGCAGCCCGGACTCGGTAATGGCGCGCATTGCGCCCAGCGCCA
TCTGATCGTTGGCAACCAGCATCGCAGTGGGAACGATGCCCTCATTCAGCATTTGCATGGTTTGTTGAAA
ACCGGACATGGCACTCCAGTCGCCTTCCCGTTCCGCTATCGGCTGAATTTGATTGCGAGTGAGATATTTA
TGCCAGCCAGCCAGACGCAGACGCGCCGAGACAGAACTTAATGGGCCCGCTAACAGCGCGATTTGCTGGT
GACCCAATGCGACCAGATGCTCCACGCCCAGTCGCGTACCGTCTTCATGGGAGAAAATAATACTGTTGAT
GGGTGTCTGGTCAGAGACATCAAGAAATAACGCCGGAACATTAGTGCAGGCAGCTTCCACAGCAATGGCA
TCCTGGTCATCCAGCGGATAGTTAATGATCAGCCCACTGACGCGTTGCGCGAGAAGATTGTGCACCGCCG
CTTTACAGGCTTCGACGCCGCTTCGTTCTACCATCGACACCACCACGCTGGCACCCAGTTGATCGGCGCG
AGATTTAATCGCCGCGACAATTTGCGACGGCGCGTGCAGGGCCAGACTGGAGGTGGCAACGCCAATCAGC
AACGACTGTTTGCCCGCCAGTTGTTGTGCCACGCGGTTGGGAATGTAATTCAGCTCCGCCATCGCCGCTT
CCACTTTTTCCCGCGTTTTCGCAGAAACGTGGCTGGCCTGGTTCACCACGCGGGAAACGGTCTGATAAGA
GACACCGGCATACTCTGCGACATCGTATAACGTTACTGGTTTCACATTCACCACCCTGAATTGACTCTCT
TCCGGGCGCTATCATGCCATACCGCGAAAGGTTTTGCGCCATTCGATGGTGTCCGGGATCTCGACGCTCT
CCCTTATGCGACTCCTGCATTAGGAAGCAGCCCAGTAGTAGGTTGAGGCCGTTGAGCACCGCCGCCGCAA
GGAATGGTGCATGCAAGGAGATGGCGCCCAACAGTCCCCCGGCCACGGGGCCTGCCACCATACCCACGCC
GAAACAAGCGCTCATGAGCCCGAAGTGGCGAGCCCGATCTTCCCCATCGGTGATGTCGGCGATATAGGCG
CCAGCAACCGCACCTGTGGCGCCGGTGATGCCGGCCACGATGCGTCCGGCGTAGAGGATCGAGATCTCGA
TCCCGCGAAATTAATACGACTCACTATAGGGGAATTGTGAGCGGATAACAATTCCCCTCTAGAAATAATT
TTGTTTAACTTTAAGAAGGAGATATACATATGCATCACCATCATCACCACGATGACGATGACAAGGTTGG
AGGAGCAGTGGTGACGGGTGTGACAGCAGTAGCCCAGAAGACAGTGGAGGGAGCAGGGAGCATTGCAGCA
GCCACTGGCTTTGTCAAAGCGGACCAGTTGGGCAAGAATGAAGAAGGAGCCCCACAGGAAGGAATTCTGG
AAGATATGCCTGTGGATCCTGACAATGAGGCTTATGAAATGCCTTCTGAGGAAGGGTATCAAGACTATGA
ACCTGAAGCCTAACTCGAGCACCACCACCACCACCACTGAGATCCGGCTGCTAACAAAGCCCGAAAGGAA
GCTGAGTTGGCTGCTGCCACCGCTGAGCAATAACTAGCATAACCCCTTGGGGCCTCTAAACGGGTCTTGA
GGGGTTTTTTGCTGAAAGGAGGAACTATATCCGGAT
